Addgene plasmid #126296: pGWB14-LYX078
Purpose: With a Nicotiana benthamiana transcription factor in PGWB14 backbone, for Agrobacterium mediated transient or stable expression corresponding transcription factor fused with a C-terminal HA tag.
Depositing lab: Silin Zhong. Depositing organization: Chinese University of Hong Kong.
Backbone
  Vector backbone: pGWB14
  Vector type: Plant Expression
  Selectable markers: Hygromycin
Growth in bacteria
  Bacterial resistance: Kanamycin, 50 μg/mL
  Growth temperature: 37°C
  Growth strain: DH5alpha
  Copy number: Low Copy
Gene/Insert
  Gene/Insert name: Niben101Scf11823g00016.1
  Species: Nicotiana benthamiana
  Promoter: CaMV 35S
  Tag / fusion protein: HA (C terminal on insert)
  Cloning method: Gibson Cloning
Terms and licenses: Academic/Nonprofit Terms; Industry Terms: Not Available to Industry
How to cite: pGWB14-LYX078 was a gift from Silin Zhong (Addgene plasmid # 126296 ; http://n2t.net/addgene:126296 ; RRID:Addgene_126296)
