[The description below was written by a language model from this plasmid's Addgene catalogue record and pLannotate feature annotations shown in this document.]
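Description:
pGWB14-LYX078 is a binary plant expression plasmid of about 15.4 kb built on the pGWB14 backbone. It is intended for Agrobacterium-mediated transient or stable expression of a Nicotiana benthamiana transcription factor. The vector replicates through the broad-host-range IncP system, with oriV and its activator trfA, which allows maintenance in both E. coli and Agrobacterium and fits its recorded low copy number. An oriT with traJ permits mobilisation. Bacterial selection is by kanamycin (aphA-3). The backbone also carries remnants of its parental plasmids, including tetR/tetA fragments, an IS1 element and partial ColE1, M13 ori and lacZα sequences.

Three expression units lie between the nopaline-type right and left T-DNA borders. The main cassette places the insert, gene model Niben101Scf11823g00016.1, under the constitutive CaMV 35S promoter. The insert is flanked by attB1 and attB2 sites and fused in frame to a C-terminal 3xHA epitope, followed by a NOS terminator. A short region of the insert resembles the Arabidopsis zinc-finger protein ZAT18, which may hint at a related family, though the record does not classify the factor. A small 9xHis hit on the opposite strand is probably a spurious match. The catalogue lists Gibson assembly as the cloning method despite the Gateway-type sites.

The feature table also shows a second 35S-driven cassette that the catalogue does not mention. It encodes the tomato bushy stunt virus P19 silencing suppressor with a CaMV poly(A) signal, and such a cassette would typically boost transient expression by limiting post-transcriptional silencing. The third unit is a 35S-driven hygromycin phosphotransferase with a NOS terminator for selecting transformed plant tissue. The HA tag allows detection or immunoprecipitation of the expressed factor.
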