Features (pLannotate 1.2.2; 37 found; start..end, strand, type, name):
      3..89      -  CDS            traI (fragment): TRAI6_ECOLX - Experimental evidence at protein level: Swiss-Prot protein existence level 1. The initiation process of transfer DNA synthesis requires the interaction of at least three plasmid-specific components (TraH, I, and J) at the transfer origin resulting in the assembly of a specialised nucleoprotein complex - the relaxosome. Site- and strand-specific cleavage at the transfer origin is dependent on TraI and TraJ. From Escherichia coli.
    127..498     -  CDS            traJ: oriT-recognizing protein; traJ
    531..640     -  oriT           oriT: incP origin of transfer
    772..962     +  rep_origin     ori (fragment): high-copy-number ColE1/pMB1/pBR322/pUC origin of replication
   1321..1971    -  CDS            TetR: tetracycline resistance regulatory protein; tetR
   2077..2326    +  CDS            TcR (fragment): tetracycline efflux protein; tetA; confers resistance to tetracycline
   2436..2460    -  misc_feature   RB T-DNA repeat: right border repeat from nopaline C58 T-DNA
   2490..2508    +  misc_feature   MCS (fragment): pUC18/19 multiple cloning site
   2559..2904    +  promoter       CaMV 35S promoter: strong constitutive promoter from cauliflower mosaic virus
   2856..2902    +  promoter       minimal CaMV 35S promoter: minimal 35S promoter from cauliflower mosaic virus
   2914..2932    -  misc_feature   MCS (fragment): pUC18/19 multiple cloning site
   2943..3458    +  CDS            P19_TBSVC: Experimental evidence at protein level: Swiss-Prot protein existence level 1. Acts as a suppressor of RNA-mediated gene silencing, also known as post-transcriptional gene silencing (PTGS), a mechanism of plant viral defense that limits the accumulation of viral RNAs. Binds to short interfering RNAs (siRNAs) with high affinity. Acts as a molecular caliper to specifically select siRNAs based on the length of the duplex region of the RNA (By similarity). From Tomato bushy stunt virus (strain Cherry) (TBSV).
   3531..3707    +  polyA_signal   CaMV poly(A) signal: cauliflower mosaic virus polyadenylation signal
   4210..4551    +  promoter       CaMV 35S promoter: strong constitutive promoter from cauliflower mosaic virus
   4577..4601    +  protein_bind   attB1: mutant version of attB; recombination site for the Gateway® BP reaction BP Clonase™
   4757..4778    -  CDS            9xHis (fragment): 9xHis affinity tag
   4913..5017    +  CDS            ZAT18 (fragment): ZAT18_ARATH - Also known as JAT11 From Arabidopsis thaliana (Mouse-ear cress).
   5466..5490    -  protein_bind   attB2: mutant version of attB; recombination site for the Gateway® BP reaction BP Clonase™
   5519..5608    +  CDS            3xHA: three tandem HA epitope tags
   5642..5894    +  terminator     NOS terminator: nopaline synthase terminator and poly(A) signal
   6323..6575    -  terminator     NOS terminator: nopaline synthase terminator and poly(A) signal
   6599..7027    -  CDS            nos (fragment): DHNO_AGRT7 - Protein inferred from homology: Swiss-Prot protein existence level 3. From Agrobacterium tumefaciens (strain T37).
   7043..8068    -  CDS            HygR: aminoglycoside phosphotransferase from E. coli; aph(4)-Ia; confers resistance to hygromycin
   8078..8422    -  promoter       CaMV 35S promoter: strong constitutive promoter from cauliflower mosaic virus
   8079..8125    -  promoter       minimal CaMV 35S promoter: minimal 35S promoter from cauliflower mosaic virus
   8560..8715    +  CDS            lacZα (fragment) (sequence partly withheld): LacZα fragment of β-galactosidase; lacZ fragment
   8713..9013    +  rep_origin     M13 ori (fragment) (sequence partly withheld): M13 bacteriophage origin of replication; arrow indicates direction of (+) strand synthesis
   9014..9144    +  CDS            lacI (fragment): lac repressor; lacI; The lac repressor binds to the lac operator to inhibit transcription in E. coli. This inhibition can be relieved by adding lactose or isopropyl-β-D-thiogalactopyranoside (IPTG).
   9198..9222    -  misc_feature   LB T-DNA repeat: left border repeat from nopaline C58 T-DNA
  10679..10798   -  CDS            tetR (fragment): TETR1_ECOLX - Experimental evidence at protein level: Swiss-Prot protein existence level 1. TetR is the repressor of the tetracycline resistance element; its N-terminal region forms a helix-turn-helix structure and binds DNA. Binding of tetracycline to TetR reduces the repressor affinity for the tetracycline resistance gene (tetA) promoter operator sites. From Escherichia coli.
  10818..11966   -  CDS            trfA: trans-acting replication protein that binds to and activates oriV
  12265..13059   -  CDS            KanR: aminoglycoside phosphotransferase; aphA-3; confers resistance to kanamycin
  13251..14018   +  mobile_element IS1: prokaryotic transposable element IS1
  14027..14176   -  CDS            satA (fragment): STA_BACSU - Also known as yyaR. Experimental evidence at protein level: Swiss-Prot protein existence level 1. Involved in resistance to streptothricin, a broad-spectrum antibiotic produced by streptomycetes. Detoxifies streptothricin via acetylation of the beta amino group of the first beta-lysyl moiety of streptothricin. From Bacillus subtilis (strain 168).
  14175..14369   -  CDS            satA (fragment): STA_BACSU - Also known as yyaR. Experimental evidence at protein level: Swiss-Prot protein existence level 1. Involved in resistance to streptothricin, a broad-spectrum antibiotic produced by streptomycetes. Detoxifies streptothricin via acetylation of the beta amino group of the first beta-lysyl moiety of streptothricin. From Bacillus subtilis (strain 168).
  14372..14647   -  CDS            klaC (fragment): KLAC_ECOLX - Also known as telB. Protein predicted: Swiss-Prot protein existence level 4. Belongs to the kla operon, which is associated with cryptic tellurite resistance, and IncW plasmid fertility inhibition. From Escherichia coli.
  14711..15342   -  rep_origin     oriV: incP origin of replication
>Addgene plasmid #126296 | pGWB14-LYX078 | addgene full sequence | sequence record 246937 | Addgene NGS Result
TCGGTCTTGCCTTGCTCGTCGGTGATGTACTTCACCAGCTCCGCGAAGTCGCTCTTCTTGATGGAGCGCA
TGGGGACGTGCTTGGCAATCACGCGCACCCCCCGGCCGTTTTAGCGGCTAAAAAAGTCATGGCTCTGCCC
TCGGGCGGACCACGCCCATCATGACCTTGCCAAGCTCGTCCTGCTTCTCTTCGATCTTCGCCAGCAGGGC
GAGGATCGTGGCATCACCGAACCGCGCCGTGCGCGGGTCGTCGGTGAGCCAGAGTTTCAGCAGGCCGCCC
AGGCGGCCCAGGTCGCCATTGATGCGGGCCAGCTCGCGGACGTGCTCATAGTCCACGACGCCCGTGATTT
TGTAGCCCTGGCCGACGGCCAGCAGGTAGGCCGACAGGCTCATGCCGGCCGCCGCCGCCTTTTCCTCAAT
CGCTCTTCGTTCGTCTGGAAGGCAGTACACCTTGATAGGTGGGCTGCCCTTCCTGGTTGGCTTGGTTTCA
TCAGCCATCCGCTTGCCCTCATCTGTTACGCCGGCGGTAGCCGGCCAGCCTCGCAGAGCAGGATTCCCGT
TGAGCACCGCCAGGTGCGAATAAGGGACAGTGAAGAAGGAACACCCGCTCGCGGGTGGGCCTACTTCACC
TATCCTGCCCGGCTGACGCCGTTGGATACACCAAGGAAAGTCTACACGAACCCTTTGGCAAAATCCTGTA
TATCGTGCGAAAAAGGATGGATATACCGAAAAAATCGCTATAATGACCCCGAAGCAGGGTTATGCAGCGG
AAAAGCGCCACGCTTCCCGAAGGGAGAAAGGCGGACAGGTATCCGGTAAGCGGCAGGGTCGGAACAGGAG
AGCGCACGAGGGAGCTTCCAGGGGGAAACGCCTGGTATCTTTATAGTCCTGTCGGGTTTCGCCACCTCTG
ACTTGAGCGTCGATTTTTGTGATGCTCGTCAGGGGGGCGGAGCCTATGGAAAAACGCCAGCAACGCGGCC
TTTTTACGGTTCCTGGCCTTTTGCTGGCCTTTTGCTCACATGTTCTTTCCTGCGTTATCCCCTGATTCTG
TGGATAACCGTATTACCGCCTTTGAGTGAGCTGATACCGCTCGCCGCAGCCGAACGACCGAGCGCAGCGA
GTCAGTGAGCGAGGAAGCGGAAGAGCGCCAGAAGGCCGCCAGAGAGGCCGAGCGCGGCCGTGAGGCTTGG
ACGCTAGGGCAGGGCATGAAAAAGCCCGTAGCGGGCTGCTACGGGCGTCTGACGCGGTGGAAAGGGGGAG
GGGATGTTGTCTACATGGCTCTGCTGTAGTGAGTGGGTTGCGCTCCGGCAGCGGTCCTGATCAATCGTCA
CCCTTTCTCGGTCCTTCAACGTTCCTGACAACGAGCCTCCTTTTCGCCAATCCATCGACAATCACCGCGA
GTCCCTGCTCGAACGCTGCGTCCGGACCGGCTTCGTCGAAGGCGTCTATCGCGGCCCGCAACAGCGGCGA
GAGCGGAGCCTGTTCAACGGTGCCGCCGCGCTCGCCGGCATCGCTGTCGCCGGCCTGCTCCTCAAGCACG
GCCCCAACAGTGAAGTAGCTGATTGTCATCAGCGCATTGACGGCGTCCCCGGCCGAAAAACCCGCCTCGC
AGAGGAAGCGAAGCTGCGCGTCGGCCGTTTCCATCTGCGGTGCGCCCGGTCGCGTGCCGGCATGGATGCG
CGCGCCATCGCGGTAGGCGAGCAGCGCCTGCCTGAAGCTGCGGGCATTCCCGATCAGAAATGAGCGCCAG
TCGTCGTCGGCTCTCGGCACCGAATGCGTATGATTCTCCGCCAGCATGGCTTCGGCCAGTGCGTCGAGCA
GCGCCCGCTTGTTCCTGAAGTGCCAGTAAAGCGCCGGCTGCTGAACCCCCAACCGTTCCGCCAGTTTGCG
TGTCGTCAGACCGTCTACGCCGACCTCGTTCAACAGGTCCAGGGCGGCACGGATCACTGTATTCGGCTGC
AACTTTGTCATGCTTGACACTTTATCACTGATAAACATAATATGTCCACCAACTTATCAGTGATAAAGAA
TCCGCGCGTTCAATCGGACCAGCGGAGGCTGGTCCGGAGGCCAGACGTGAAACCCAACATACCCCTGATC
GTAATTCTGAGCACTGTCGCGCTCGACGCTGTCGGCATCGGCCTGATTATGCCGGTGCTGCCGGGCCTCC
TGCGCGATCTGGTTCACTCGAACGACGTCACCGCCCACTATGGCATTCTGCTGGCGCTGTATGCGTTGGT
GCAATTTGCCTGCGCACCTGTGCTGGGCGCGCTGTCGGATCGTTTCGGGCGGCGGCCAATCTTGCTCGTC
TCGCTGGCCGGCGCCAGATCTGGGGAACCCTGTGGTTGGCATGCACATACAAATGGACGAACGGATAAAC
CTTTTCACGCCCTTTTAAATATCCGATTATTCTAATAAACGCTCTTTTCTCTTAGGTTTACCCGCCAATA
TATCCTGTCAAACACTGATAGTTTAAACGTTGCGATTAAGAATTCGAGCTCGGTACCCCCCTACTCCAAA
AATGTCAAAGATACAGTCTCAGAAGACCAAAGGGCTATTGAGACTTTTCAACAAAGGGTAATTTCGGGAA
ACCTCCTCGGATTCCATTGCCCAGCTATCTGTCACTTCATCGAAAGGACAGTAGAAAAGGAAGGTGGCTC
CTACAAATGCCATCATTGCGATAAAGGAAAGGCTATCATTCAAGATGCCTCTGCCGACAGTGGTCCCAAA
GATGGACCCCCACCCACGAGGAGCATCGTGGAAAAAGAAGACGTTCCAACCACGTCTTCAAAGCAAGTGG
ATTGATGTGACATCTCCACTGACGTAAGGGATGACGCACAATCCCACTATCCTTCGCAAGACCCTTCCTC
TATATAAGGAAGTTCATTTCATTTGGAGAGGACAGCCCAAGCTTCGACTCTAGAGGATCCCCTTAAATCG
ATATGGAACGAGCTATACAAGGAAACGACGCTAGGGAACAAGCTAACAGTGAACGTTGGGATGGAGGATC
AGGAGGTACCACTTCTCCCTTCAAACTTCCTGACGAAAGTCCGAGTTGGACTGAGTGGCGGCTACATAAC
GATGAGACGAATTCGAATCAAGATAATCCCCTTGGTTTCAAGGAAAGCTGGGGTTTCGGGAAAGTTGTAT
TTAAGAGATATCTCAGATACGACAGGACGGAAGCTTCACTGCACAGAGTCCTTGGATCTTGGACGGGAGA
TTCGGTTAACTATGCAGCATCTCGATTTTTCGGTTTCGACCAGATCGGATGTACCTATAGTATTCGGTTT
CGAGGAGTTAGTATCACCGTTTCTGGAGGGTCTCGAACTCTTCAGCATCTCTGTGAGATGGCAATTCGGT
CTAAGCAAGAACTGCTACAGCTTGCCCCAATCGAAGTGGAAAGTAATGTATCAAGAGGATGCCCTGAAGG
TACTCAAACCTTCGAAAAAGAAAGCGAGTAAGTCGAGGGCGAGCTCGAATTCGGTACGCTGAAATCACCA
GTCTCTCTCTACAAATCTATCTCTCTCTATTTTCTCCATAAATAATGTGTGAGTAGTTTCCCGATAAGGG
AAATTAGGGTTCTTATAGGGTTTCGCTCATGTGTTGAGCATATAAGAAACCCTTAGTATGTATTTGTATT
TGTAAAATACTTCTATCAATAAAATTTCTAATTCCTAAAACCAAAATCCAGTACTAAAATCCAGATCTCC
CTGCAGGTCCCCAGATTAGCCTTTTCAATTTCAGAAAGAATGCTAACCCACAGATGGTTAGAGAGGCTTA
CGCAGCAGGTCTCATCAAGACGATCTACCCGAGCAATAATCTCCAGGAAATCAAATACCTTCCCAAGAAG
GTTAAAGATGCAGTCAAAAGATTCAGGACTAACTGCATCAAGAACACAGAGAAAGATATATTTCTCAAGA
TCAGAAGTACTATTCCAGTATGGACGATTCAAGGCTTGCTTCACAAACCAAGGCAAGTAATAGAGATTGG
AGTCTCTAAAAAGGTAGTTCCCACTGAATCAAAGGCCATGGAGTCAAAGATTCAAATAGAGGACCTAACA
GAACTCGCCGTAAAGACTGGCGAACAGTTCATACAGAGTCTCTTACGACTCAATGACAAGAAGAAAATCT
TCGTCAACATGGTGGAGCACGACACACTTGTCTACTCCAAAAATATCAAAGATACAGTCTCAGAAGACCA
AAGGGCAATTGAGACTTTTCAACAAAGGGTAATATCCGGAAACCTCCTCGGATTCCATTGCCCAGCTATC
TGTCACTTTATTGTGAAGATAGTGGAAAAGGAAGGTGGCTCCTACAAATGCCATCATTGCGATAAAGGAA
AGGCCATCGTTGAAGATGCCTCTGCCGACAGTGGTCCCAAAGATGGACCCCCACCCACGAGGAGCATCGT
GGAAAAAGAAGACGTTCCAACCACGTCTTCAAAGCAAGTGGATTGATGTGATATCTCCACTGACGTAAGG
GATGACGCACAATCCCACTATCCTTCGCAAGACCCTTCCTCTATATAAGGAAGTTCATTTCATTTGGAGA
GAACACGGGGGACTCTAGAGTTATCAACAAGTTTGTACAAAAAAGCAGGCTCCACCACTAGTATGGAATT
CGTTCAAATGCAAGAAAATGTTGATCATCATATGAATATGGTGATCAAAAGAAGGCGGACTAAGCGACCT
AGGCCGCCTTCTCCTCTTGCTTTAACAATTGCTACTAGCTCGTGTAGCACCGTGGAAGGCGCTAGCGGTG
GTGGTGGTAGTGGTGGTGAATTGGACGGACACATGGCGAACTCGTCTTCGCTTTCCAATTGTGGGATTGA
TCAATTTGCCAAAAATTCGGAAGAAGAAGAAGAAGATATGGCTAATTGTTTGATTCTTTTAGCACAAGGC
CATAACCAAAAGTCACAATCCTCTTCATCGGATGTTTTTCAATGTAAAACATGCAACCGTTGCTTCTCTT
CATTTCAAGCACTTGGTGGTCATAGAGCAAGTCATAAAAAACCAAAATCAACAACCCTAGAAGAGATCAA
GAATTCAAAGCCAATTGAACAAGTTGCCACTTGTTTGAAGTTGAACGAGGATCATGTCACAACTTTATCA
CTTCAAATCCCGAGTAGCAACAACAACAATAATAACAACAACAGTAACGGTAAGAACAAGACTAGGGTAC
ACGAATGTTCGATATGTGGAGCAGAATTCACTTCAGGACAGGCATTGGGTGGTCATATGAGAAGACATAG
GCCATTGCCAAATAGTATTACAATTGCAGCAAGTAGTACAAGCAATGAAGAAGCTCATGATCAAACAAAA
AACACAAGGAATTTCTTGTCATTGGATCTTAACCTACCGGCGAAGGAAGACGATCACCGGGAAATTACTA
AATTCTCCTTTGGTTCAAAAGAACAAGTCATCGTCTTCTCAGCTTCTCCTTTAGTTGACTGTCATTACCC
CGGGGACCCAGCTTTCTTGTACAAAGTGGTTGATAACAGCGGGTTAATTAACATCTTTTACCCATACGAT
GTTCCTGACTATGCGGGCTATCCCTATGACGTCCCGGACTATGCAGGATCCTATCCATATGACGTTCCAG
ATTACGCTGCTCAGTGCAGCGCTTAGAGCTCGAATTTCCCCGATCGTTCAAACATTTGGCAATAAAGTTT
CTTAAGATTGAATCCTGTTGCCGGTCTTGCGATGATTATCATATAATTTCTGTTGAATTACGTTAAGCAT
GTAATAATTAACATGTAATGCATGACGTTATTTATGAGATGGGTTTTTATGATTAGAGTCCCGCAATTAT
ACATTTAATACGCGATAGAAAACAAAATATAGCGCGCAAACTAGGATAAATTATCGCGCGCGGTGTCATC
TATGTTACTAGATCGGGAATTAGCTTCATCAACGCAAGACATGCGCACGACCGTCTGACAGGAGAGGAAT
TTCCGACGAGCACAGAAAGGACTTGCTCTTGGACGTAGGCCTATTTCTCAGGCACATGTATCAAGTGTTC
GGACGTGGGTTTTCGATGGTGTATCAGCCGCCGCCAACTGGGAGATGAGGAGGCTTTCTTGGGGGGCAGT
CAGCAGTTCATTTCACAAGACAGAGGAACTTGTAAGGAGATGCACTGATTTATCTTGGCGCAAACCAGCA
GGACGAATTAGTGGGAATAGCCCGCGAATATCTAAGTTATGCCTGTCGGCATGAGCAGAAACTTCCAATT
CGAAACAGTTTGGAGAGGTTGTTTTTGGGCATACCTTTTGTTAGTCAGCCTCTCGATTGCTCATCGTCAT
TACACAGTACCGAAGTTTGATCGATCTAGTAACATAGATGACACCGCGCGCGATAATTTATCCTAGTTTG
CGCGCTATATTTTGTTTTCTATCGCGTATTAAATGTATAATTGCGGGACTCTAATCATAAAAACCCATCT
CATAAATAACGTCATGCATTACATGTTAATTATTACATGCTTAACGTAATTCAACAGAAATTATATGATA
ATCATCGCAAGACCGGCAACAGGATTCAATCTTAAGAAACTTTATTGCCAAATGTTTGAACGATCTGCTT
CGACGCACTCCTTCTTTACTCCACCATCTCGTCCTTATTGAAAACGTGGGTAGCACCAAAACGAATCAAG
TCGCTGGAACTGAAGTTACCAATCACGCTGGATGATTTGCCAGTTGGATTAATCTTGCCTTTCCCCGCAT
GAATAATATTGATGAATGCATGCGTGAGGGGTATTTCGATTTTGGCAATAGCTGCAATTGCCGCGACATC
CTCCAACGAGCATAATTCTTCAGAAAAATAGCGATGTTCCATGTTGTCAGGGCATGCATGATGCACGTTA
TGAGGTGACGGTGCTAGGCAGTATTCCCTCAAAGTTTCATAGTCAGTATCATATTCATCATTGCATTCCT
GCAAGAGAGAATTGAGACGCAATCCACACGCTGCGGCAACCTTCCGGCGTTCGTGGTCTATTTGCTCTTG
GACGTTGCAAACGTAAGTGTTGGATCCCGGTCGGCATCTACTCTATTCCTTTGCCCTCGGACGAGTGCTG
GGGCGTCGGTTTCCACTATCGGCGAGTACTTCTACACAGCCATCGGTCCAGACGGCCGCGCTTCTGCGGG
CGATTTGTGTACGCCCGACAGTCCCGGCTCCGGATCGGACGATTGCGTCGCATCGACCCTGCGCCCAAGC
TGCATCATCGAAATTGCCGTCAACCAAGCTCTGATAGAGTTGGTCAAGACCAATGCGGAGCATATACGCC
CGGAGCCGCGGCGATCCTGCAAGCTCCGGATGCCTCCGCTCGAAGTAGCGCGTCTGCTGCTCCATACAAG
CCAACCACGGCCTCCAGAAGAAGATGTTGGCGACCTCGTATTGGGAATCCCCGAACATCGCCTCGCTCCA
GTCAATGACCGCTGTTATGCGGCCATTGTCCGTCAGGACATTGTTGGAGCCGAAATCCGCGTGCACGAGG
TGCCGGACTTCGGGGCAGTCCTCGGCCCAAAGCATCAGCTCATCGAGAGCCTGCGCGACGGACGCACTGA
CGGTGTCGTCCATCACAGTTTGCCAGTGATACACATGGGGATCAGCAATCGCGCATATGAAATCACGCCA
TGTAGTGTATTGACCGATTCCTTGCGGTCCGAATGGGCCGAACCCGCTCGTCTGGCTAAGATCGGCCGCA
GCGATCGCATCCATGGCCTCCGCGACCGGCTGCAGAACAGCGGGCAGTTCGGTTTCAGGCAGGTCTTGCA
ACGTGACACCCTGTGCACGGCGGGAGATGCAATAGGTCAGGCTCTCGCTGAATTCCCCAATGTCAAGCAC
TTCCGGAATCGGGAGCGCGGCCGATGCAAAGTGCCGATAAACATAACGATCTTTGTAGAAACCATCGGCG
CAGCTATTTACCCGCAGGACATATCCACGCCCTCCTACATCGAAGCTGAAAGCACGAGATTCTTCGCCCT
CCGAGAGCTGCATCAGGTCGGAGACGCTGTCGAACTTTTCGATCAGAAACTTCTCGACAGACGTCGCGGT
GAGTTCAGGCTTTTTCATATCGGGGTCGTCCTCTCCAAATGAAATGAACTTCCTTATATAGAGGAAGGGT
CTTGCGAAGGATAGTGGGATTGTGCGTCATCCCTTACGTCAGTGGAGATATCACATCAATCCACTTGCTT
TGAAGACGTGGTTGGAACGTCTTCTTTTTCCACGATGCTCCTCGTGGGTGGGGGTCCATCTTTGGGACCA
CTGTCGGCAGAGGCATCTTGAACGATAGCCTTTCCTTTATCGCAATGATGGCATTTGTAGGTGCCACCTT
CCTTTTCTACTGTCCTTTTGATGAAGTGACAGATAGCTGGGCAATGGAATCCGAGGAGGTTTCCCGATAT
TACCCTTTGTTGAAAAGTCTCAATAGCCCTTTGGTCTTCTGAGACTGTATCTTTGATATTCTTGGAGTAG
ACGAGAGTGTCGTGCTCCACCATGTTGACGGATCTCTAGGACGCGTCGACGCGTCGACGCGTCGACGCGT
CGACGCGTCCTAGAAGCTAATTCACTGGCCGTCGTTTTACAACGTCGTGACTGGGAAAACCCTGGCGTTA
CCCAACTTAATCGCCTTGCAGCACATCCCCCTTTCGCCAGCTGGCGTAATAGCGAAGAGGCCCGCACCGA
TCGCCCTTCCCAACAGTTGCGCAGCCTGAATG
[44 nt withheld, positions 8713-8756]
C
[141 nt withheld, positions 8758-8898]
CCTTTGACGTTGGAGTCCACGTTCTTT
[37 nt withheld, positions 8926-8962]
ACCCTATCTCGGGCTATTCTTTTGATTTATAAGGGATTTTGCCGATTTCGGAACCACCATCAAACAGGAT
TTTCGCCTGCTGGGGCAAACCAGCGTGGACCGCTTGCTGCAACTCTCTCAGGGCCAGGCGGTGAAGGGCA
ATCAGCTGTTGCCCGTCTCACTGGTGAAAAGAAAAACCACCCCAGTACATTAAAAACGTCCGCAATGTGT
TATTAAGTTGTCTAAGCGTCAATTTGTTTACACCACAATATATCCTGCCACCAGCCAGCCAACAGCTCCC
CGACCGGCAGCTCGGCACAAAATCACCACTCGATACAGGCAGCCCATCAGTCCGGGACGGCGTCAGCGGG
AGAGCCGTTGTAAGGCGGCAGACTTTGCTCATGTTACCGATGCTATTCGGAAGAACGGCAACTAAGCTGC
CGGGTTTGAAACACGGATGATCTCGCGGAGGGTAGCATGTTGATTGTAACGATGACAGAGCGTTGCTGCC
TGTGATCAAATATCATCTCCCTCGCAGAGATCCGAATTATCAGCCTTCTTATTCATTTCTCGCTTAACCG
TGACAGGCTGTCGATCTTGAGAACTATGCCGACATAATAGGAAATCGCTGGATAAAGCCGCTGAGGAAGC
TGAGTGGCGCTATTTCTTTAGAAGTGAACGTTGACGATATCAACTCCCCTATCCATTGCTCACCGAATGG
TACAGGTCGGGGACCCGAAGTTCCGACTGTCGGCCTGATGCATCCCCGGCTGATCGACCCCAGATCTGGG
GCTGAGAAAGCCCAGTAAGGAAACAACTGTAGGTTCGAGTCGCGAGATCCCCCGGAACCAAAGGAAGTAG
GTTAAACCCGCTCCGATCAGGCCGAGCCACGCCAGGCCGAGAACATTGGTTCCTGTAGGCATCGGGATTG
GCGGATCAAACACTAAAGCTACTGGAACGAGCAGAAGTCCTCCGGCCGCCAGTTGCCAGGCGGTAAAGGT
GAGCAGAGGCACGGGAGGTTGCCACTTGCGGGTCAGCACGGTTCCGAACGCCATGGAAACCGCCCCCGCC
AGGCCCGCTGCGACGCCGACAGGATCTAGCGCTGCGTTTGGTGTCAACACCAACAGCGCCACGCCCGCAG
TTCCGCAAATAGCCCCCAGGACCGCCATCAATCGTATCGGGCTACCTAGCAGAGCGGCAGAGATGAACAC
GACCATCAGCGGCTGCACAGCGCCTACCGTCGCCGCGACCCCGCCCGGCAGGCGGTAGACCGAAATAAAC
AACAAGCTCCAGAATAGCGAAATATTAAGTGCGCCGAGGATGAAGATGCGCATCCACCAGATTCCCGTTG
GAATCTGTCGGACGATCATCACGAGCAATAAACCCGCCGGCAACGCCCGCAGCAGCATACCGGCGACCCC
TCGGCCTCGCTGTTCGGGCTCCACGAAAACGCCGGACAGATGCGCCTTGTGAGCGTCCTTGGGGCCGTCC
TCCTGTTTGAAGACCGACAGCCCAATGATCTCGCCGTCGATGTAGGCGCCGAATGCCACGGCATCTCGCA
ACCGTTCAGCGAACGCCTCCATGGGCTTTTTCTCCTCGTGCTCGTAAACGGACCCGAACATCTCTGGAGC
TTTCTTCAGGGCCGACAATCGGATCTCGCGGAAATCCTGCACGTCGGCCGCTCCAAGCCGTCGAATCTGA
GCCTTAATCACAATTGTCAATTTTAATCCTCTGTTTATCGGCAGTTCGTAGAGCGCGCCGTGCGTCCCGA
GCGATACTGAGCGAAGCAAGTGCGTCGAGCAGTGCCCGCTTGTTCCTGAAATGCCAGTAAAGCGCTGGCT
GCTGAACCCCCAGCCGGAACTGACCCCACAAGGCCCTAGCGTTTGCAATGCACCAGGTCATCATTGACCC
AGGCGTGTTCCACCAGGCCGCTGCCTCGCAACTCTTCGCAGGCTTCGCCGACCTGCTCGCGCCACTTCTT
CACGCGGGTGGAATCCGATCCGCACATGAGGCGGAAGGTTTCCAGCTTGAGCGGGTACGGCTCCCGGTGC
GAGCTGAAATAGTCGAACATCCGTCGGGCCGTCGGCGACAGCTTGCGGTACTTCTCCCATATGAATTTCG
TGTAGTGGTCGCCAGCAAACAGCACGACGATTTCCTCGTCGATCAGGACCTGGCAACGGGACGTTTTCTT
GCCACGGTCCAGGACGCGGAAGCGGTGCAGCAGCGACACCGATTCCAGGTGCCCAACGCGGTCGGACGTG
AAGCCCATCGCCGTCGCCTGTAGGCGCGACAGGCATTCCTCGGCCTTCGTGTAATACCGGCCATTGATCG
ACCAGCCCAGGTCCTGGCAAAGCTCGTAGAACGTGAAGGTGATCGGCTCGCCGATAGGGGTGCGCTTCGC
GTACTCCAACACCTGCTGCCACACCAGTTCGTCATCGTCGGCCCGCAGCTCGACGCCGGTGTAGGTGATC
TTCACGTCCTTGTTGACGTGGAAAATGACCTTGTTTTGCAGCGCCTCGCGCGGGATTTTCTTGTTGCGCG
TGGTGAACAGGGCAGAGCGGGCCGTGTCGTTTGGCATCGCTCGCATCGTGTCCGGCCACGGCGCAATATC
GAACAAGGAAAGCTGCATTTCCTTGATCTGCTGCTTCGTGTGTTTCAGCAACGCGGCCTGCTTGGCCTCG
CTGACCTGTTTTGCCAGGTCCTCGCCGGCGGTTTTTCGCTTCTTGGTCGTCATAGTTCCTCGCGTGTCGA
TGGTCATCGACTTCGCCAAACCTGCCGCCTCCTGTTCGAGACGACGCGAACGCTCCACGGCGGCCGATGG
CGCGGGCAGGGCAGGGGGAGCCAGTTGCACGCTGTCGCGCTCGATCTTGGCCGTAGCTTGCTGGACCATC
GAGCCGACGGACTGGAAGGTTTCGCGGGGCGCACGCATGACGGTGCGGCTTGCGATGGTTTCGGCATCCT
CGGCGGAAAACCCCGCGTCGATCAGTTCTTGCCTGTATGCCTTCCGGTCAAACGTCCGATTCATTCACCC
TCCTTGCGGGATTGCCCCGACTCACGCCGGGGCAATGTGCCCTTATTCCTGATTTGACCCGCCTGGTGCC
TTGGTGTCCAGATAATCCACCTTATCGGCAATGAAGTCGGTCCCGTAGACCGTCTGGCCGTCCTTCTCGT
ACTTGGTATTCCGAATCTTGCCCTGCACGAATACCAGCGACCCCTTGCCCAAATACTTGCCGTGGGCCTC
GGCCTGAGAGCCAAAACACTTGATGCGGAAGAAGTCGGTGCGCTCCTGCTTGTCGCCGGCATCGTTGCGC
CACATCTAGGTACTAAAACAATTCATCCAGTAAAATATAATATTTTATTTTCTCCCAATCAGGCTTGATC
CCCAGTAAGTCAAAAAATAGCTCGACATACTGTTCTTCCCCGATATCCTCCCTGATCGACCGGACGCAGA
AGGCAATGTCATACCACTTGTCCGCCCTGCCGCTTCTCCCAAGATCAATAAAGCCACTTACTTTGCCATC
TTTCACAAAGATGTTGCTGTCTCCCAGGTCGCCGTGGGAAAAGACAAGTTCCTCTTCGGGCTTTTCCGTC
TTTAAAAAATCATACAGCTCGCGCGGATCTTTAAATGGAGTGTCTTCTTCCCAGTTTTCGCAATCCACAT
CGGCCAGATCGTTATTCAGTAAGTAATCCAATTCGGCTAAGCGGCTGTCTAAGCTATTCGTATAGGGACA
ATCCGATATGTCGATGGAGTGAAAGAGCCTGATGCACTCCGCATACAGCTCGATAATCTTTTCAGGGCTT
TGTTCATCTTCATACTCTTCCGAGCAAAGGACGCCATCGGCCTCACTCATGAGCAGATTGCTCCAGCCAT
CATGCCGTTCAAAGTGCAGGACCTTTGGAACAGGCAGCTTTCCTTCCAGCCATAGCATCATGTCCTTTTC
CCGTTCCACATCATAGGTGGTCCCTTTATACCGGCTGTCCGTCATTTTTAAATATAGGTTTTCATTTTCT
CCCACCAGCTTATATACCTTAGCAGGAGACATTCCTTCCGTATCTTTTACGCAGCGGTATTTTTCGATCA
GTTTTTTCAATTCCGGTGATATTCTCATTTTAGCCATTTATTATTTCCTTCCTCTTTTCTACAGTATTTA
AAGATACCCCAAGAAGCTAATTATAACAAGACGAACTCCAATTCACTGTTCCTTGCATTCTAAAACCTTA
AATACCAGAAAACAGCTTTTTCAAAGTTGTTTTCAAAGTTGGCGTATAACATAGTATCGACGGAGCCGAT
TTTGAAACCACAATTATGGGTGATGCTGCCAACTTACTGATTTAGTGTATGATGGTGTTTTTGAGGTGCT
CCAGTGGCTTCTGTTTCTATCAGCTGTCCCTCCTGTTCAGCTACTGACGGGGTGGTGCGTAACGGCAAAA
GCACCGCCGGACATCAGCGCTATCTCTGCTCTCACTGCCGTAAAACATGGCAACTGCAGTTCACTTACAC
CGCTTCTCAACCCGGTACGCACCAGAAAATCATTGATATGGCCATGAATGGCGTTGGATGCCGGGCAACA
GCCCGCATTATGGGCGTTGGCCTCAACACGATTTTACGTCACTTAAAAAACTCAGGCCGCAGTCGGTAAC
CTCGCGCATACAGCCGGGCAGTGACGTCATCGTCTGCGCGGAAATGGACGAACAGTGGGGCTATGTCGGG
GCTAAATCGCGCCAGCGCTGGCTGTTTTACGCGTATGACAGTCTCCGGAAGACGGTTGTTGCGCACGTAT
TCGGTGAACGCACTATGGCGACGCTGGGGCGTCTTATGAGCCTGCTGTCACCCTTTGACGTGGTGATATG
GATGACGGATGGCTGGCCGCTGTATGAATCCCGCCTGAAGGGAAAGCTGCACGTAATCAGCAAGCGATAT
ACGCAGCGAATTGAGCGGCATAACCTGAATCTGAGGCAGCACCTGGCACGGCTGGGACGGAAGTCGCTGT
CGTTCTCAAAATCGGTGGAGCTGCATGACAAAGTCATCGGGCATTATCTGAACATAAAACACTATCAATA
AGTTGGAGTCATTACCCAATTATGATAGAATTTACAAGCTATAAGGTTATTGTCCTGGGTTTCAAGCATT
AGTCCATGCAAGTTTTTATGCTTTGCCCATTCTATAGATATATTGATAAGCGCGCTGCCTATGCCTTGCC
CCCTGAAATCCTTACATACGGCGATATCTTCTATATAAAAGATATATTATCTTATCAGTATTGTCAATAT
ATTCAAGGCAATCTGCCTCCTCATCCTCTTCATCCTCTTCGTCTTGGTAGCTTTTTAAATATGGCGCTTC
ATAGAGTAATTCTGTAAAGGTCCAATTCTCGTTTTCATACCTCGGTATAATCTTACCTATCACCTCAAAT
GGTTCGCTGGGTTTATCGCACCCCCGAACACGAGCACGGCACCCGCGACCACTATGCCAAGAATGCCCAA
GGTAAAAATTGCCGGCCCCGCCATGAAGTCCGTGAATGCCCCGACGGCCGAAGTGAAGGGCAGGCCGCCA
CCCAGGCCGCCGCCCTCACTGCCCGGCACCTGGTCGCTGAATGTCGATGCCAGCACCTGCGGCACGTCAA
TGCTTCCGGGCGTCGCGCTCGGGCTGATCGCCCATCCCGTTACTGCCCCGATCCCGGCAATGGCAAGGAC
TGCCAGCGCTGCCATTTTTGGGGTGAGGCCGTTCGCGGCCGAGGGGCGCAGCCCCTGGGGGGATGGGAGG
CCCGCGTTAGCGGGCCGGGAGGGTTCGAGAAGGGGGGGCACCCCCCTTCGGCGTGCGCGGTCACGCGCAC
AGGGCGCAGCCCTGGTTAAAAACAAGGTTTATAAATATTGGTTTAAAAGCAGGTTAAAAGACAGGTTAGC
GGTGGCCGAAAAACGGGCGGAAACCCTTGCAAATGCTGGATTTTCTGCCTGTGGACAGCCCCTCAAATGT
CAATAGGTGCGCCCCTCATCTGTCAGCACTCTGCCCCTCAAGTGTCAAGGATCGCGCCCCTCATCTGTCA
GTAGTCGCGCCCCTCAAGTGTCAATACCGCAGGGCACTTATCCCCAGGCTTGTCCACATCATCTGTGGGA
AACTCGCGTAAAATCAGGCGTTTTCGCCGATTTGCGAGGCTGGCCAGCTCCACGTCGCCGGCCGAAATCG
AGCCTGCCCCTCATCTGTCAACGCCGCGCCGGGTGAGTCGGCCCCTCAAGTGTCAACGTCCGCCCCTCAT
CTGTCAGTGAGGGCCAAGTTTTCCGCGAGGTATCCACAACGCCGGCGGCCGCGGTGTCTCGCACACGGCT
TCGACGGCGTTTCTGGCGCGTTTGCAGGGCCATAGACGGCCGCCAGCCCAGCGGCGAGGGCAACCAGCCC
GGTGAGCGTCGGAAAGGCGC
