>Addgene plasmid #126296 | pGWB14-LYX078 | depositor partial sequence | sequence record 241570 | Niben101Scf11823g00016.1
ATGGAATTCGTTCAAATGCAAGAAAATGTTGATCATCATATGAATATGGTGATCAAAAGAAGGCGGACTA
AGCGACCTAGGCCGCCTTCTCCTCTTGCTTTAACAATTGCTACTAGCTCGTGTAGCACCGTGGAAGGCGC
TAGCGGTGGTGGTGGTAGTGGTGGTGAATTGGACGGACACATGGCGAACTCGTCTTCGCTTTCCAATTGT
GGGATTGATCAATTTGCCAAAAATTCGGAAGAAGAAGAAGAAGATATGGCTAATTGTTTGATTCTTTTAG
CACAAGGCCATAACCAAAAGTCACAATCCTCTTCATCGGATGTTTTTCAATGTAAAACATGCAACCGTTG
CTTCTCTTCATTTCAAGCACTTGGTGGTCATAGAGCAAGTCATAAAAAACCAAAATCAACAACCCTAGAA
GAGATCAAGAATTCAAAGCCAATTGAACAAGTTGCCACTTGTTTGAAGTTGAACGAGGATCATGTCACAA
CTTTATCACTTCAAATCCCGAGTAGCAACAACAACAATAATAACAACAACAGTAACGGTAAGAACAAGAC
TAGGGTACACGAATGTTCGATATGTGGAGCAGAATTCACTTCAGGACAGGCATTGGGTGGTCATATGAGA
AGACATAGGCCATTGCCAAATAGTATTACAATTGCAGCAAGTAGTACAAGCAATGAAGAAGCTCATGATC
AAACAAAAAACACAAGGAATTTCTTGTCATTGGATCTTAACCTACCGGCGAAGGAAGACGATCACCGGGA
AATTACTAAATTCTCCTTTGGTTCAAAAGAACAAGTCATCGTCTTCTCAGCTTCTCCTTTAGTTGACTGT
CATTAC
